Addgene plasmid #178712: pAAV-VTKS4-GFP
Purpose: AAV vector for Cre- and Flp-dependent transgene expression (CRE-ON / FLP-ON) of GFP in neurons under the control of the hSyn1 promoter (Kugler et al 2003)
Depositing lab: Jordane Dimidschstein. Depositing organization: Broad Institute. Publication: A versatile viral toolkit for functional discovery in the nervous system. Pouchelon G, Vergara J, McMahon J, Gorissen BL, Lin JD, Vormstein-Schneider D, Niehaus JL, Burbridge TJ, Wester JC, Sherer M, Fernandez-Otero M, Allaway KC, Pelkey K, Chittajallu R, McBain CJ, Fan M, Nasse JS, Wildenberg GA, Fishell G, Dimidschstein J. Cell Rep Methods. 2022 May 26;2(6):100225. doi: 10.1016/j.crmeth.2022.100225. eCollection 2022 Jun 20. PubMed 35784651.
Backbone
  Vector backbone: pAAV-VTKS4
  Vector type: AAV
Growth in bacteria
  Bacterial resistance: Ampicillin, 100 μg/mL
  Growth temperature: 37°C
  Growth strain: NEB Stable
  Copy number: High Copy
Gene/Insert
  Gene/Insert name: GFP
  Species: Synthetic
  Cloning method: Gibson Cloning
Terms and licenses: Academic/Nonprofit Terms; Industry Terms: Not Available to Industry
How to cite: pAAV-VTKS4-GFP was a gift from Jordane Dimidschstein (Addgene plasmid # 178712 ; http://n2t.net/addgene:178712 ; RRID:Addgene_178712)
