[The description below was written by a language model from this plasmid's Addgene catalogue record and pLannotate feature annotations shown in this document.]
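Description:
pAAV-VTKS4-GFP is an adeno-associated virus transfer plasmid built on the pAAV-VTKS4 backbone and designed for intersectional, Cre- and Flp-dependent (CRE-ON / FLP-ON) expression of GFP in neurons. It is maintained in bacteria as a high-copy plasmid through a ColE1/pUC-type origin and selected with ampicillin via the β-lactamase gene; an f1 phage origin is also present. The expression cassette is flanked by AAV2 inverted terminal repeats, which allow it to be packaged into recombinant AAV particles. The annotation detects the upstream ITR only as short fragments, while the downstream ITR is annotated in full.

Transcription is driven by the human synapsin I promoter, which restricts expression to neurons. Immediately downstream lies a transcriptional stop cassette made of several polyadenylation signals (synthetic, hGH, HSV TK and a bGH fragment) bracketed by two minimal FRT sites in the same orientation, so that Flp recombinase excises the stop block. After this comes a double-floxed inverted cassette: the EGFP coding sequence sits in the antisense orientation between paired lox2272 and loxP sites arranged in opposing orientation. Cre inverts the EGFP sequence into the sense orientation and then locks it there by excision between the remaining compatible sites. GFP is therefore produced only in neurons where both recombinases have acted. A WPRE and a bGH polyadenylation signal follow the cassette to enhance transcript stability and processing.

The construct belongs to a viral toolkit for nervous system studies. It serves to label neuronal populations defined by the overlap of Cre and Flp driver expression.
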