Features (pLannotate 1.2.2; 28 found; start..end, strand, type, name):
     12..39      +  repeat_region  AAV2 ITR (fragment): inverted terminal repeat of adeno-associated virus serotype 2 inverted
     68..95      +  repeat_region  AAV2 ITR (fragment): inverted terminal repeat of adeno-associated virus serotype 2 inverted
    158..605     +  promoter       hSyn promoter: human synapsin I promoter; confers neuron-specific expression (Kügler et al., 2003)
    629..662     +  protein_bind   FRT (minimal): supports FLP-mediated excision but not integration (Turan and Bode, 2011) FLP recombinase from the Saccharomyces cerevisiae 2μ plasmid
    708..756     +  polyA_signal   poly(A) signal: synthetic polyadenylation signal
    765..1241    +  polyA_signal   hGH poly(A) signal: human growth hormone polyadenylation signal
   1320..1368    +  polyA_signal   HSV TK poly(A) signal: herpes simplex virus thymidine kinase polyadenylation signal (Cole and Stacy, 1985)
   1459..1475    -  polyA_signal   bGH poly(A) signal (fragment): bovine growth hormone polyadenylation signal
   1528..1561    +  protein_bind   FRT (minimal): supports FLP-mediated excision but not integration (Turan and Bode, 2011) FLP recombinase from the Saccharomyces cerevisiae 2μ plasmid
   1568..1601    +  protein_bind   lox2272: Cre-mediated recombination occurs in the 8-bp core sequence (GGATACTT). lox2272 sites are compatible with each other, but incompatible with loxP or loxN sites (Lee and Saito, 1988). Cre recombinase
   1602..1651    -  intron         β-globin intron (fragment): internally truncated intron from human β-globin
   1652..1685    +  protein_bind   loxP: Cre-mediated recombination occurs in the 8-bp core sequence (GCATACAT). Cre recombinase
   1700..1738    +  misc_feature   MCS (fragment): pUC18/19 multiple cloning site
   1739..2458    -  CDS            EGFP: the original enhanced GFP (Yang et al., 1996) mammalian codon-optimized
   2465..2488    +  misc_feature   MCS (fragment): pUC18/19 multiple cloning site
   2508..2541    -  protein_bind   lox2272: Cre-mediated recombination occurs in the 8-bp core sequence (GGATACTT). lox2272 sites are compatible with each other, but incompatible with loxP or loxN sites (Lee and Saito, 1988). Cre recombinase
   2542..2591    -  intron         β-globin intron (fragment): internally truncated intron from human β-globin
   2592..2625    -  protein_bind   loxP: Cre-mediated recombination occurs in the 8-bp core sequence (GCATACAT). Cre recombinase
   2634..3222    +  misc_feature   WPRE: woodchuck hepatitis virus posttranscriptional regulatory element
   3230..3454    +  polyA_signal   bGH poly(A) signal: bovine growth hormone polyadenylation signal
   3456..3596    +  repeat_region  AAV2 ITR: inverted terminal repeat of adeno-associated virus serotype 2 inverted
   3601..3652    -  misc_feature   bom (fragment): basis of mobility region from pBR322
   3671..4126    +  rep_origin     f1 ori (sequence partly withheld): f1 bacteriophage origin of replication; arrow indicates direction of (+) strand synthesis
   4127..4176    -  misc_feature   bom (fragment): basis of mobility region from pBR322
   4278..4313    -  CDS            rop (fragment): Rop protein, which maintains plasmids at low copy number; rop
   4408..4512    +  promoter       AmpR promoter: bla
   4513..5373    +  CDS            AmpR: β-lactamase; bla; confers resistance to ampicillin, carbenicillin, and related antibiotics
   5544..6132    +  rep_origin     ori: high-copy-number ColE1/pMB1/pBR322/pUC origin of replication
>Addgene plasmid #178712 | pAAV-VTKS4-GFP | addgene full sequence | sequence record 355061 | Addgene NGS Result
CCTGCAGGCAGCTGCGCGCTCGCTCGCTCACTGAGGCCGCCCGGGCGTCGGGCGACCTTTGGTCGCCCGG
CCTCAGTGAGCGAGCGAGCGCGCAGAGAGGGAGTGGCCAACTCCATCACTAGGGGTTCCTGCTAGACTGC
AGAGGGCCCTGCGTATGAGTGCAAGTGGGTTTTAGGACCAGGATGAGGCGGGGTGGGGGTGCCTACCTGA
CGACCGACCCCGACCCACTGGACAAGCACCCAACCCCCATTCCCCAAATTGCGCATCCCCTATCAGAGAG
GGGGAGGGGAAACAGGATGCGGCGAGGCGCGTGCGCACTGCCAGCTTCAGCACCGCGGACAGTGCCTTCG
CCCCCGCCTGGCGGCGCGCGCCACCGCCGCCTCAGCACTGAAGGCGCGCTGACGTCACTCGCCGGTCCCC
CGCAAACTCCCCTTCCCGGCCACCTTGGTCGCGTCCGCGCCGCCGCCGGCCCAGCCGGACCGCACCACGC
GAGGCGCGAGATAGGGGGGCACGGGCGCGACCATCTGCGCTGCGGCGCCGGCGACTCAGCGCTGCCTCAG
TCTGCGGTGGGCAGCGGAGGAGTCGTGTCGTGCCTGAGAGCGCAGTCAGATATCGTTTAAACTCCGGAGA
AGTTCCTATTCTCTAGAAAGTATAGGAACTTCCCTCAGCACCATGGCTAGCGGCAGCCTCGGAGTTTGAA
TAGATAGAATAAAATATCTTTATTTTCATTCCATCTGTGTGTTGGTTTTTTGTGTGAGATCTACGGGTGG
CATCCCTGTGACCCCTCCCCAGTGCCTCTCCTGGCCCTGGAAGTTGCCACTCCAGTGCCCACCAGCCTTG
TCCTAATAAAATTAAGTTGCATCATTTTGTCTGACTAGGTGTCCTTCTATAATATTATGGGGTGGAGGGG
GGTGGTATGGAGCAAGGGGCAAGTTGGGAAGACAACCTGTAGGGCCTGCGGGGTCTATTGGGAACCAAGC
TGGAGTGCAGTGGCACAATCTTGGCTCACTGCAATCTCCGCCTCCTGGGTTCAAGCGATTCTCCTGCCTC
AGGCTCCCGAGTTGTTGGGATTCCAGGCATGCATGACCAGGCTCAGCTAATTTTTGTTTTTTTGGTAGAG
ACGGGGTTTCACCATATTGGCCAGGCTGGTCTCCAACTCCTAATCTCAGGTGATCTACCCACCTTGGCCT
CCCAAATTGCTGGGATTACAGGCGTGAACCACTGCTCCCTTCCCTGTCCTTCTGCCTCAGCTAATTGAGT
AGGGGGGAGGCTAACTGAAACACGGAAGGAGACAATACCGGAAGGAACCCGCGCTATGACGGCAATAAAA
AGACAGAATAAAACGCACGGGTGTTGGGTCGTTTGTTCATAAACGCGGGGTTCGGTCCCAGGGCTGGCAC
TCTGTCGATACCCCACCGAGACCCCATTGGGGCCAATACGCCCGCGTTTCTTCCTTTTCCCCACCCCACC
CCCCAAGTTCGGGTGAAGGCCCAGGGCTCGCAGCCAACGTCGGGGCGGCAGGCCGTGGAAGTTCCTATTC
TCTAGAAAGTATAGGAACTTCACCGGAATAACTTCGTATAGGATACTTTATACGAAGTTATGCAGAATGG
TAGCTGGATTGTAGCTGCTATTAGCAATATGAAACCTCTTAATAACTTCGTATAGCATACATTATACGAA
GTTATAACGCGCCACTAGTGAATTCGAGCTCGGTACCCGGGGATCCTCTAGAGTCGACTTACTTGTACAG
CTCGTCCATGCCGAGAGTGATCCCGGCGGCGGTCACGAACTCCAGCAGGACCATGTGATCGCGCTTCTCG
TTGGGGTCTTTGCTCAGGGCGGACTGGGTGCTCAGGTAGTGGTTGTCGGGCAGCAGCACGGGGCCGTCGC
CGATGGGGGTGTTCTGCTGGTAGTGGTCGGCGAGCTGCACGCTGCCGTCCTCGATGTTGTGGCGGATCTT
GAAGTTCACCTTGATGCCGTTCTTCTGCTTGTCGGCCATGATATAGACGTTGTGGCTGTTGTAGTTGTAC
TCCAGCTTGTGCCCCAGGATGTTGCCGTCCTCCTTGAAGTCGATGCCCTTCAGCTCGATGCGGTTCACCA
GGGTGTCGCCCTCGAACTTCACCTCGGCGCGGGTCTTGTAGTTGCCGTCGTCCTTGAAGAAGATGGTGCG
CTCCTGGACGTAGCCTTCGGGCATGGCGGACTTGAAGAAGTCGTGCTGCTTCATGTGGTCGGGGTAGCGG
CTGAAGCACTGCACGCCGTAGGTCAGGGTGGTCACGAGGGTGGGCCAGGGCACGGGCAGCTTGCCGGTGG
TGCAGATGAACTTCAGGGTCAGCTTGCCGTAGGTGGCATCGCCCTCGCCCTCGCCGGACACGCTGAACTT
GTGGCCGTTTACGTCGCCGTCCAGCTCGACCAGGATGGGCACCACCCCGGTGAACAGCTCCTCGCCCTTG
CTCACCATGGTGGCGTCGACCTGCAGGCATGCAAGCTTTACTAGTGGTGGCGCTAGCATAACTTCGTATA
AAGTATCCTATACGAAGTTATTTGCCTTAACCCAGAAATTATCACTGTTATTCTTTAGAATGGTGCAAAG
AATAACTTCGTATAATGTATGCTATACGAAGTTATGGCGCGCCAATCAACCTCTGGATTACAAAATTTGT
GAAAGATTGACTGGTATTCTTAACTATGTTGCTCCTTTTACGCTATGTGGATACGCTGCTTTAATGCCTT
TGTATCATGCTATTGCTTCCCGTATGGCTTTCATTTTCTCCTCCTTGTATAAATCCTGGTTGCTGTCTCT
TTATGAGGAGTTGTGGCCCGTTGTCAGGCAACGTGGCGTGGTGTGCACTGTGTTTGCTGACGCAACCCCC
ACTGGTTGGGGCATTGCCACCACCTGTCAGCTCCTTTCCGGGACTTTCGCTTTCCCCCTCCCTATTGCCA
CGGCGGAACTCATCGCCGCCTGCCTTGCCCGCTGCTGGACAGGGGCTCGGCTGTTGGGCACTGACAATTC
CGTGGTGTTGTCGGGGAAGCTGACGTCCTTTCCATGGCTGCTCGCCTGTGTTGCCACCTGGATTCTGCGC
GGGACGTCCTTCTGCTACGTCCCTTCGGCCCTCAATCCAGCGGACCTTCCTTCCCGCGGCCTGCTGCCGG
CTCTGCGGCCTCTTCCGCGTCTTCGCCTTCGCCCTCAGACGAGTCGGATCTCCCTTTGGGCCGCCTCCCC
GCCTGGATCCTGTGCCTTCTAGTTGCCAGCCATCTGTTGTTTGCCCCTCCCCCGTGCCTTCCTTGACCCT
GGAAGGTGCCACTCCCACTGTCCTTTCCTAATAAAATGAGGAAATTGCATCGCATTGTCTGAGTAGGTGT
CATTCTATTCTGGGGGGTGGGGTGGGGCAGGACAGCAAGGGGGAGGATTGGGAAGACAATAGCAGGCATG
CTGGGGATGCGGTGGGCTCTATGGCAGGAACCCCTAGTGATGGAGTTGGCCACTCCCTCTCTGCGCGCTC
GCTCGCTCACTGAGGCCGGGCGACCAAAGGTCGCCCGACGCCCGGGCTTTGCCCGGGCGGCCTCAGTGAG
CGAGCGAGCGCGCAGCTGCCTGCAGGGGCGCCTGATGCGGTATTTTCTCCTTACGCATCTGTGCGGTATT
TCACACCGCATA
[95 nt withheld, positions 3653-3747]
T
[46 nt withheld, positions 3749-3794]
C
[141 nt withheld, positions 3796-3936]
CCTTTGACGTTGGAGTCCACGTTCTTT
[37 nt withheld, positions 3964-4000]
ACTCTATCTCGGGCTATTCTTTTGATTTATAAGGGATTTTGCCGATTTCGGTCTATTGGTTAAAAAATGA
GCTGATTTAACAAAAATTTAACGCGAATTTTAACAAAATATTAACGTTTACAATTTTATGGTGCACTCTC
AGTACAATCTGCTCTGATGCCGCATAGTTAAGCCAGCCCCGACACCCGCCAACACCCGCTGACGCGCCCT
GACGGGCTTGTCTGCTCCCGGCATCCGCTTACAGACAAGCTGTGACCGTCTCCGGGAGCTGCATGTGTCA
GAGGTTTTCACCGTCATCACCGAAACGCGCGAGACGAAAGGGCCTCGTGATACGCCTATTTTTATAGGTT
AATGTCATGATAATAATGGTTTCTTAGACGTCAGGTGGCACTTTTCGGGGAAATGTGCGCGGAACCCCTA
TTTGTTTATTTTTCTAAATACATTCAAATATGTATCCGCTCATGAGACAATAACCCTGATAAATGCTTCA
ATAATATTGAAAAAGGAAGAGTATGAGTATTCAACATTTCCGTGTCGCCCTTATTCCCTTTTTTGCGGCA
TTTTGCCTTCCTGTTTTTGCTCACCCAGAAACGCTGGTGAAAGTAAAAGATGCTGAAGATCAGTTGGGTG
CACGAGTGGGTTACATCGAACTGGATCTCAACAGCGGTAAGATCCTTGAGAGTTTTCGCCCCGAAGAACG
TTTTCCAATGATGAGCACTTTTAAAGTTCTGCTATGTGGCGCGGTATTATCCCGTATTGACGCCGGGCAA
GAGCAACTCGGTCGCCGCATACACTATTCTCAGAATGACTTGGTTGAGTACTCACCAGTCACAGAAAAGC
ATCTTACGGATGGCATGACAGTAAGAGAATTATGCAGTGCTGCCATAACCATGAGTGATAACACTGCGGC
CAACTTACTTCTGACAACGATCGGAGGACCGAAGGAGCTAACCGCTTTTTTGCACAACATGGGGGATCAT
GTAACTCGCCTTGATCGTTGGGAACCGGAGCTGAATGAAGCCATACCAAACGACGAGCGTGACACCACGA
TGCCTGTAGCAATGGCAACAACGTTGCGCAAACTATTAACTGGCGAACTACTTACTCTAGCTTCCCGGCA
ACAATTAATAGACTGGATGGAGGCGGATAAAGTTGCAGGACCACTTCTGCGCTCGGCCCTTCCGGCTGGC
TGGTTTATTGCTGATAAATCTGGAGCCGGTGAGCGTGGGTCTCGCGGTATCATTGCAGCACTGGGGCCAG
ATGGTAAGCCCTCCCGTATCGTAGTTATCTACACGACGGGGAGTCAGGCAACTATGGATGAACGAAATAG
ACAGATCGCTGAGATAGGTGCCTCACTGATTAAGCATTGGTAACTGTCAGACCAAGTTTACTCATATATA
CTTTAGATTGATTTAAAACTTCATTTTTAATTTAAAAGGATCTAGGTGAAGATCCTTTTTGATAATCTCA
TGACCAAAATCCCTTAACGTGAGTTTTCGTTCCACTGAGCGTCAGACCCCGTAGAAAAGATCAAAGGATC
TTCTTGAGATCCTTTTTTTCTGCGCGTAATCTGCTGCTTGCAAACAAAAAAACCACCGCTACCAGCGGTG
GTTTGTTTGCCGGATCAAGAGCTACCAACTCTTTTTCCGAAGGTAACTGGCTTCAGCAGAGCGCAGATAC
CAAATACTGTTCTTCTAGTGTAGCCGTAGTTAGGCCACCACTTCAAGAACTCTGTAGCACCGCCTACATA
CCTCGCTCTGCTAATCCTGTTACCAGTGGCTGCTGCCAGTGGCGATAAGTCGTGTCTTACCGGGTTGGAC
TCAAGACGATAGTTACCGGATAAGGCGCAGCGGTCGGGCTGAACGGGGGGTTCGTGCACACAGCCCAGCT
TGGAGCGAACGACCTACACCGAACTGAGATACCTACAGCGTGAGCTATGAGAAAGCGCCACGCTTCCCGA
AGGGAGAAAGGCGGACAGGTATCCGGTAAGCGGCAGGGTCGGAACAGGAGAGCGCACGAGGGAGCTTCCA
GGGGGAAACGCCTGGTATCTTTATAGTCCTGTCGGGTTTCGCCACCTCTGACTTGAGCGTCGATTTTTGT
GATGCTCGTCAGGGGGGCGGAGCCTATGGAAAAACGCCAGCAACGCGGCCTTTTTACGGTTCCTGGCCTT
TTGCTGGCCTTTTGCTCACATGT
